>Addgene plasmid #206145 | PGK mScarlet-Synaptophysin | addgene full sequence | sequence record 435144 | Addgene NGS Result
ACGCCAGCAACGCGGCCTTTTTACGGTTCCTGGCCTTTTGCTGGCCTTTTGCTCACATGTTCTTTCCTGC
GTTATCCCCTGATTCTGTGGATAACCGTATTACCGCCATGCATTAGTTATTAATCCACGGGGTTGGGGTT
GCGCCTTTTCCAAGGCAGCCCTGGGTTTGCGCAGGGACGCGGCTGCTCTGGGCGTGGTTCCGGGAAACGC
AGCGGCGCCGACCCTGGGTCTCGCACATTCTTCACGTCCGTTCGCAGCGTCACCCGGATCTTCGCCGCTA
CCCTTGTGGGCCCCCCGGCGACGCTTCCTGCTCCGCCCCTAAGTCGGGAAGGTTCCTTGCGGTTCGCGGC
GTGCCGGACGTGACAAACGGAAGCCGCACGTCTCACTAGTACCCTCGCAGACGGACAGCGCCAGGGAGCA
ATGGCAGCGCGCCGACCGCGATGGGCTGTGGCCAATAGCGGCTGCTCAGCAGGGCGCGCCGAGAGCAGCG
GCCGGGAAGGGGCGGTGCGGGAGGCGGGGTGTGGGGCGGTAGTGTGGGCCCTGTTCCTGCCCGCGCGGTG
TTCCGCATTCTGCAAGCCTCCGGAGCGCACGTCGGCAGTCGGCTCCCTCGTTGACCGAATCACCGACCTC
TCTCCCCAGGTGGATCCACCGGTCGCCACCATGGTGAGCAAGGGCGAGGCAGTGATCAAGGAGTTCATGC
GGTTCAAGGTGCACATGGAGGGCTCCATGAACGGCCACGAGTTCGAGATCGAGGGCGAGGGCGAGGGCCG
CCCCTACGAGGGCACCCAGACCGCCAAGCTGAAGGTGACCAAGGGTGGCCCCCTGCCCTTCTCCTGGGAC
ATCCTGTCCCCTCAGTTCATGTACGGCTCCAGGGCCTTCACCAAGCACCCCGCCGACATCCCCGACTACT
ATAAGCAGTCCTTCCCCGAGGGCTTCAAGTGGGAGCGCGTGATGAACTTCGAGGACGGCGGCGCCGTGAC
CGTGACCCAGGACACCTCCCTGGAGGACGGCACCCTGATCTACAAGGTGAAGCTCCGCGGCACCAACTTC
CCTCCTGACGGCCCCGTAATGCAGAAGAAGACAATGGGCTGGGAAGCGTCCACCGAGCGGTTGTACCCCG
AGGACGGCGTGCTGAAGGGCGACATTAAGATGGCCCTGCGCCTGAAGGACGGCGGCCGCTACCTGGCGGA
CTTCAAGACCACCTACAAGGCCAAGAAGCCCGTGCAGATGCCCGGCGCCTACAACGTCGACCGCAAGTTG
GACATCACCTCCCACAACGAGGACTACACCGTGGTGGAACAGTACGAACGCTCCGAGGGCCGCCACTCCA
CCGGCGGCATGGACGAGCTGTACAAGTCCGGACTCAGATCCATGGACGTGGTGAATCAGCTGGTGGCTGG
GGGTCAGTTCCGGGTGGTCAAGGAGCCCCTTGGCTTCGTGAAGGTGCTGCAGTGGGTCTTTGCCATCTTC
GCCTTTGCTACGTGTGGCAGCTACACCGGGGAGCTTCGGCTGAGCGTGGAGTGTGCCAACAAGACGGAGA
GTGCCCTCAACATCGAAGTTGAATTCGAGTACCCCTTCAGGCTGCACCAAGTGTACTTTGATGCACCCTC
CTGCGTCAAAGGGGGCACTACCAAGATCTTCCTGGTTGGGGACTACTCCTCGTCGGCTGAATTCTTTGTC
ACCGTGGCTGTGTTTGCCTTCCTCTACTCCATGGGGGCCCTGGCCACCTACATCTTCCTGCAGAACAAGT
ACCGAGAGAACAACAAAGGGCCTATGATGGACTTTCTGGCTACAGCCGTGTTCGCTTTCATGTGGCTAGT
TAGTTCATCAGCCTGGGCCAAAGGCCTGTCCGATGTGAAGATGGCCACGGACCCAGAGAACATTATCAAG
GAGATGCCCATGTGCCGCCAGACAGGGAACACATGCAAGGAACTGAGGGACCCTGTGACTTCAGGACTCA
ACACCTCAGTGGTGTTTGGCTTCCTGAACCTGGTGCTCTGGGTTGGCAACTTATGGTTCGTGTTCAAGGA
GACAGGCTGGGCAGCCCCATTCATGCGCGCACCTCCAGGCGCCCCGGAAAAGCAACCAGCACCTGGCGAT
GCCTACGGCGATGCGGGCTACGGGCAGGGCCCCGGAGGCTATGGGCCCCAGGACTCCTACGGGCCTCAGG
GTGGTTATCAACCCGATTACGGGCAGCCAGCCAGCGGTGGCGGTGGCTACGGGCCTCAGGGCGACTATGG
GCAGCAAGGCTATGGCCAACAGGGTGCGCCCACCTCCTTCTCCAATCAGATGTAAGGTACCGCGGGCCCG
GGATCAATTCGATATCAAGCTTATCGATAATCAACCTCTGGATTACAAAATTTGTGAAAGATTGACTGGT
ATTCTTAACTATGTTGCTCCTTTTACGCTATGTGGATACGCTGCTTTAATGCCTTTGTATCATGCTATTG
CTTCCCGTATGGCTTTCATTTTCTCCTCCTTGTATAAATCCTGGTTGCTGTCTCTTTATGAGGAGTTGTG
GCCCGTTGTCAGGCAACGTGGCGTGGTGTGCACTGTGTTTGCTGACGCAACCCCCACTGGTTGGGGCATT
GCCACCACCTGTCAGCTCCTTTCCGGGACTTTCGCTTTCCCCCTCCCTATTGCCACGGCGGAACTCATCG
CCGCCTGCCTTGCCCGCTGCTGGACAGGGGCTCGGCTGTTGGGCACTGACAATTCCGTGGTGTTGTCGGG
GAAATCATCGTCCTTTCCTTGGCTGCTCGCCTGTGTTGCCACCTGGATTCTGCGCGGGACGTCCTTCTGC
TACGTCCCTTCGGCCCTCAATCCAGCGGACCTTCCTTCCCGCGGCCTGCTGCCGGCTCTGCGGCCTCTTC
CGCGTCTTCGCCTTCGCCCTCAGACGAGTCGGATCTCCCTTTGGGCCGCCTCCCCGCATCGATACCGTCG
ACCTCGAGCTCAAGCTTCGAATTCTGCAGTCGACGGTACCGCGGGCCCGGGATCCACCGGATCTAGATAA
CTGATCATAATCAGCCATACCACATTTGTAGAGGTTTTACTTGCTTTAAAAAACCTCCCACACCTCCCCC
TGAACCTGAAACATAAAATGAATGCAATTGTTGTTGTTAACTTGTTTATTGCAGCTTATAATGGTTACAA
ATAAAGCAATAGCATCACAAATTTCACAAATAAAGCATTTTTTTCACTGCATTCTAGTTGTGGTTTGTCC
AAACTCATCAATGTATCTTAACGCGTAAATTGTAAGCGTTAATATTTTGTTAAAATTCGCGTTAAATTTT
TGTTAAATCAGCTCATTTTTTAACCAATAGGCCGAAATCGGCAAAATCCCTTATAAATCAAAAGAATAGA
CCGAGATAGGGT
[37 nt withheld, positions 3373-3409]
AAAGAACGTGGACTCCAACGTCAAAGG
[49 nt withheld, positions 3437-3485]
T
[91 nt withheld, positions 3487-3577]
G
[124 nt withheld, positions 3579-3702]
CAGGTGGCACTTTTCGGGGAAATGTGCGCGGAACCCCTATTTGTTTATTTTTCTAAATACATTCAAATAT
GTATCCGCTCATGAGACAATAACCCTGATAAATGCTTCAATAATATTGAAAAAGGAAGAGTCCTGAGGCG
GAAAGAACCAGCTGTGGAATGTGTGTCAGTTAGGGTGTGGAAAGTCCCCAGGCTCCCCAGCAGGCAGAAG
TATGCAAAGCATGCATCTCAATTAGTCAGCAACCAGGTGTGGAAAGTCCCCAGGCTCCCCAGCAGGCAGA
AGTATGCAAAGCATGCATCTCAATTAGTCAGCAACCATAGTCCCGCCCCTAACTCCGCCCATCCCGCCCC
TAACTCCGCCCAGTTCCGCCCATTCTCCGCCCCATGGCTGACTAATTTTTTTTATTTATGCAGAGGCCGA
GGCCGCCTCGGCCTCTGAGCTATTCCAGAAGTAGTGAGGAGGCTTTTTTGGAGGCCTAGGCTTTTGCAAA
GATCGATCAAGAGACAGGATGAGGATCGTTTCGCATGATTGAACAAGATGGATTGCACGCAGGTTCTCCG
GCCGCTTGGGTGGAGAGGCTATTCGGCTATGACTGGGCACAACAGACAATCGGCTGCTCTGATGCCGCCG
TGTTCCGGCTGTCAGCGCAGGGGCGCCCGGTTCTTTTTGTCAAGACCGACCTGTCCGGTGCCCTGAATGA
ACTGCAAGACGAGGCAGCGCGGCTATCGTGGCTGGCCACGACGGGCGTTCCTTGCGCAGCTGTGCTCGAC
GTTGTCACTGAAGCGGGAAGGGACTGGCTGCTATTGGGCGAAGTGCCGGGGCAGGATCTCCTGTCATCTC
ACCTTGCTCCTGCCGAGAAAGTATCCATCATGGCTGATGCAATGCGGCGGCTGCATACGCTTGATCCGGC
TACCTGCCCATTCGACCACCAAGCGAAACATCGCATCGAGCGAGCACGTACTCGGATGGAAGCCGGTCTT
GTCGATCAGGATGATCTGGACGAAGAGCATCAGGGGCTCGCGCCAGCCGAACTGTTCGCCAGGCTCAAGG
CGAGCATGCCCGACGGCGAGGATCTCGTCGTGACCCATGGCGATGCCTGCTTGCCGAATATCATGGTGGA
AAATGGCCGCTTTTCTGGATTCATCGACTGTGGCCGGCTGGGTGTGGCGGACCGCTATCAGGACATAGCG
TTGGCTACCCGTGATATTGCTGAAGAGCTTGGCGGCGAATGGGCTGACCGCTTCCTCGTGCTTTACGGTA
TCGCCGCTCCCGATTCGCAGCGCATCGCCTTCTATCGCCTTCTTGACGAGTTCTTCTGAGCGGGACTCTG
GGGTTCGAAATGACCGACCAAGCGACGCCCAACCTGCCATCACGAGATTTCGATTCCACCGCCGCCTTCT
ATGAAAGGTTGGGCTTCGGAATCGTTTTCCGGGACGCCGGCTGGATGATCCTCCAGCGCGGGGATCTCAT
GCTGGAGTTCTTCGCCCACCCTAGGGGGAGGCTAACTGAAACACGGAAGGAGACAATACCGGAAGGAACC
CGCGCTATGACGGCAATAAAAAGACAGAATAAAACGCACGGTGTTGGGTCGTTTGTTCATAAACGCGGGG
TTCGGTCCCAGGGCTGGCACTCTGTCGATACCCCACCGAGACCCCATTGGGGCCAATACGCCCGCGTTTC
TTCCTTTTCCCCACCCCACCCCCCAAGTTCGGGTGAAGGCCCAGGGCTCGCAGCCAACGTCGGGGCGGCA
GGCCCTGCCATAGCCTCAGGTTACTCATATATACTTTAGATTGATTTAAAACTTCATTTTTAATTTAAAA
GGATCTAGGTGAAGATCCTTTTTGATAATCTCATGACCAAAATCCCTTAACGTGAGTTTTCGTTCCACTG
AGCGTCAGACCCCGTAGAAAAGATCAAAGGATCTTCTTGAGATCCTTTTTTTCTGCGCGTAATCTGCTGC
TTGCAAACAAAAAAACCACCGCTACCAGCGGTGGTTTGTTTGCCGGATCAAGAGCTACCAACTCTTTTTC
CGAAGGTAACTGGCTTCAGCAGAGCGCAGATACCAAATACTGTTCTTCTAGTGTAGCCGTAGTTAGGCCA
CCACTTCAAGAACTCTGTAGCACCGCCTACATACCTCGCTCTGCTAATCCTGTTACCAGTGGCTGCTGCC
AGTGGCGATAAGTCGTGTCTTACCGGGTTGGACTCAAGACGATAGTTACCGGATAAGGCGCAGCGGTCGG
GCTGAACGGGGGGTTCGTGCACACAGCCCAGCTTGGAGCGAACGACCTACACCGAACTGAGATACCTACA
GCGTGAGCTATGAGAAAGCGCCACGCTTCCCGAAGGGAGAAAGGCGGACAGGTATCCGGTAAGCGGCAGG
GTCGGAACAGGAGAGCGCACGAGGGAGCTTCCAGGGGGAAACGCCTGGTATCTTTATAGTCCTGTCGGGT
TTCGCCACCTCTGACTTGAGCGTCGATTTTTGTGATGCTCGTCAGGGGGGCGGAGCCTATGGAAAA
Features (pLannotate 1.2.2; 18 found; start..end, strand, type, name):
     47..106     +  rep_origin     RSF ori (fragment): Plasmids containing the RSF 1030 origin of replication can be propagated in E. coli cells that contain additional plasmids with compatible origins.
    129..639     +  promoter       hPGK promoter: human phosphoglycerate kinase 1 promoter
    661..1356    +  CDS            mScarlet: mScarlet is a basic (constitutively fluorescent) red fluorescent protein published in 2016, derived from synthetic construct. It has moderate acid sensitivity.
   1372..2292    +  CDS            Syp: SYPH_RAT - Experimental evidence at protein level: Swiss-Prot protein existence level 1. Possibly involved in structural functions as organizing other membrane components or in targeting the vesicles to the plasma membrane. Involved in the regulation of short-term and long-term synaptic plasticity (By similarity). From Rattus norvegicus (Rat).
   2296..2315    +  misc_feature   MCS (fragment): multiple cloning site
   2316..2339    +  misc_feature   MCS (fragment): pBluescript multiple cloning site
   2339..2927    +  misc_feature   WPRE: woodchuck hepatitis virus posttranscriptional regulatory element
   2943..2995    +  misc_feature   MCS: multiple cloning site
   3012..3096    +  CDS            large T antigen (fragment): large T antigen from SV40 (simian virus 40)
   3119..3240    +  polyA_signal   SV40 poly(A) signal: SV40 polyadenylation signal
   3274..3702    -  rep_origin     f1 ori (sequence partly withheld): f1 bacteriophage origin of replication; arrow indicates direction of (+) strand synthesis
   3729..3833    +  promoter       AmpR promoter: bla
   3835..4192    +  promoter       SV40 promoter: SV40 enhancer and early promoter
   4227..5021    +  CDS            NeoR/KanR: aminoglycoside phosphotransferase from Tn5; aph(3')-II (or nptII); confers resistance to neomycin, kanamycin, and G418 (Geneticin®)
   5042..5194    +  CDS            ble (fragment): BLE_KLEPN - Experimental evidence at protein level: Swiss-Prot protein existence level 1. Binding protein with a strong affinity to the bleomycin family of antibiotics. Binds to CL990; an antimitotic-antibiotic compound. From Klebsiella pneumoniae.
   5253..5300    +  polyA_signal   HSV TK poly(A) signal: herpes simplex virus thymidine kinase polyadenylation signal (Cole and Stacy, 1985)
   5391..5407    -  polyA_signal   bGH poly(A) signal (fragment): bovine growth hormone polyadenylation signal
   5629..6217    +  rep_origin     ori: high-copy-number ColE1/pMB1/pBR322/pUC origin of replication
