[The description below was written by a language model from this plasmid's Addgene catalogue record and pLannotate feature annotations shown in this document.]
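Description:
PGK mScarlet-Synaptophysin is a mammalian expression plasmid of about 6.2 kb, built on a pEGFP-C1-derived backbone in which the original promoter and fluorescent protein have been replaced by a human phosphoglycerate kinase 1 (PGK) promoter and the red fluorescent protein mScarlet. It is propagated in E. coli as a high-copy plasmid from a ColE1/pUC-type origin and also carries an f1 phage origin. A single NeoR/KanR (Tn5 aminoglycoside phosphotransferase) gene serves both hosts. A bacterial bla-type promoter drives it for kanamycin selection in bacteria, and the SV40 enhancer/early promoter, paired with an HSV TK polyadenylation signal, drives it for G418 selection in mammalian cells. A few short annotated fragments (RSF ori, ble, bGH poly(A), SV40 large T) appear to be backbone remnants or partial matches rather than functional elements.

The payload is rat synaptophysin (Syp), an integral synaptic vesicle membrane protein, cloned between BsrGI and XhoI sites so that it is fused downstream of mScarlet, giving an N-terminally tagged protein. The catalogue lists the insert at about 1.5 kb, and the annotation shows that the Syp coding sequence accounts for roughly 0.9 kb of it. A WPRE follows, an element that generally enhances transcript stability and expression, and the transcript ends at an SV40 poly(A) signal. The PGK promoter is a constitutive housekeeping promoter that typically gives moderate expression, which suits live imaging of a tagged membrane protein. The record gives no purpose beyond the construct name, but the associated publication concerns trafficking of synaptic vesicle precursors, consistent with its use as a red fluorescent marker for following synaptophysin-positive vesicles in transfected cells.
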