Addgene plasmid #206145: PGK mScarlet-Synaptophysin
Purpose: PGK mScarlet-Synaptophysin
Depositing lab: Erika Holzbaur. Depositing organization: University of Pennsylvania. Publication: RAB3 phosphorylation by pathogenic LRRK2 impairs trafficking of synaptic vesicle precursors. Dou D, Aiken J, Holzbaur ELF. J Cell Biol. 2024 Jun 3;223(6):e202307092. doi: 10.1083/jcb.202307092. Epub 2024 Mar 21. PubMed 38512027.
Backbone
  Vector backbone: PGK mScarlet
  Backbone manufacturer: Clontech
  Backbone size w/o insert (bp): 4700
  Total vector size (bp): 6200
  Modifications to backbone: Modified from pEGFP-C1
  Vector type: Mammalian Expression
  Selectable markers: Neomycin (select with G418)
Growth in bacteria
  Bacterial resistance: Kanamycin, 50 μg/mL
  Growth temperature: 37°C
  Growth strain: DH5alpha
  Copy number: High Copy
Gene/Insert
  Gene/Insert name: synaptophysin
  Species: R. norvegicus (rat)
  Insert size (bp): 1500
  Entrez Gene: Syp (a.k.a. Syp1)
  Promoter: PGK
  Tag / fusion protein: mScarlet (N terminal on backbone)
  Cloning method: Restriction Enzyme; 5′ cloning site BsrGI (unknown if destroyed); 3′ cloning site XhoI (unknown if destroyed)
  Sequencing primers: 5′ 5’- CACCTACAAGGCCAAGAAGC
Terms and licenses: Academic/Nonprofit Terms; Industry Terms: Not Available to Industry
How to cite: PGK mScarlet-Synaptophysin was a gift from Erika Holzbaur (Addgene plasmid # 206145 ; http://n2t.net/addgene:206145 ; RRID:Addgene_206145)
